>Addgene plasmid #248049 | pHBT-HRAS174 | addgene full sequence | sequence record 493231 | Addgene NGS Result
AATTAATACGACTCACTATAGGGGAATTGTGAGCGGATAACAATTCCCCTCTAGAAATAATTTTGTTTAA
CTTTAAGAAGGAGATATACATATGAAACATCATCATCATCATCACAGCAGCGGCCTGAATGATATTTTTG
AAGCACAAAAAATTGAATGGCATGAAGAAAACCTGTACTTCCAGGGATCC
[498 nt withheld, positions 191-688]
AAGCTGCGGAAGCTGAACCCTCCTTGACTCGAGCACCACCACCACCACCACTGAGATCCGGCAGCACAAG
CTGCGGAAGCTGAACCCTCCTTGACTCGAGCACCACCGCTGAGCAATAACTAGCATAACCCCTTGGGGCC
TCTAAACGGGTCTTGAGGGGTTTTTTGCTGAAAGGAGGAACTATATCCGGATTGGCGAATGGG
[124 nt withheld, positions 892-1015]
C
[91 nt withheld, positions 1017-1107]
A
[49 nt withheld, positions 1109-1157]
CCTTTGACGTTGGAGTCCACGTTCTTT
[37 nt withheld, positions 1185-1221]
ACCCTATCTCGGTCTATTCTTTTGATTTATAAGGGATTTTGCCGATTTCGGCCTATTGGTTAAAAAATGA
GCTGATTTAACAAAAATTTAACGCGAATTTTAACAAAATATTAACGCTTACAATTTAGGTGGCACTTTTC
GGGGAAATGTGCGCGGAACCCCTATTTGTTTATTTTTCTAAATACATTCAAATATGTATCCGCTCATGAA
TTAATTCTTAGAAAAACTCATCGAGCATCAAATGAAACTGCAATTTATTCATATCAGGATTATCAATACC
ATATTTTTGAAAAAGCCGTTTCTGTAATGAAGGAGAAAACTCACCGAGGCAGTTCCATAGGATGGCAAGA
TCCTGGTATCGGTCTGCGATTCCGACTCGTCCAACATCAATACAACCTATTAATTTCCCCTCGTCAAAAA
TAAGGTTATCAAGTGAGAAATCACCATGAGTGACGACTGAATCCGGTGAGAATGGCAAAAGTTTATGCAT
TTCTTTCCAGACTTGTTCAACAGGCCAGCCATTACGCTCGTCATCAAAATCACTCGCATCAACCAAACCG
TTATTCATTCGTGATTGCGCCTGAGCGAGACGAAATACGCGATCGCTGTTAAAAGGACAATTACAAACAG
GAATCGAATGCAACCGGCGCAGGAACACTGCCAGCGCATCAACAATATTTTCACCTGAATCAGGATATTC
TTCTAATACCTGGAATGCTGTTTTCCCGGGGATCGCAGTGGTGAGTAACCATGCATCATCAGGAGTACGG
ATAAAATGCTTGATGGTCGGAAGAGGCATAAATTCCGTCAGCCAGTTTAGTCTGACCATCTCATCTGTAA
CATCATTGGCAACGCTACCTTTGCCATGTTTCAGAAACAACTCTGGCGCATCGGGCTTCCCATACAATCG
ATAGATTGTCGCACCTGATTGCCCGACATTATCGCGAGCCCATTTATACCCATATAAATCAGCATCCATG
TTGGAATTTAATCGCGGCCTAGAGCAAGACGTTTCCCGTTGAATATGGCTCATAACACCCCTTGTATTAC
TGTTTATGTAAGCAGACAGTTTTATTGTTCATGACCAAAATCCCTTAACGTGAGTTTTCGTTCCACTGAG
CGTCAGACCCCGTAGAAAAGATCAAAGGATCTTCTTGAGATCCTTTTTTTCTGCGCGTAATCTGCTGCTT
GCAAACAAAAAAACCACCGCTACCAGCGGTGGTTTGTTTGCCGGATCAAGAGCTACCAACTCTTTTTCCG
AAGGTAACTGGCTTCAGCAGAGCGCAGATACCAAATACTGTCCTTCTAGTGTAGCCGTAGTTAGGCCACC
ACTTCAAGAACTCTGTAGCACCGCCTACATACCTCGCTCTGCTAATCCTGTTACCAGTGGCTGCTGCCAG
TGGCGATAAGTCGTGTCTTACCGGGTTGGACTCAAGACGATAGTTACCGGATAAGGCGCAGCGGTCGGGC
TGAACGGGGGGTTCGTGCACACAGCCCAGCTTGGAGCGAACGACCTACACCGAACTGAGATACCTACAGC
GTGAGCTATGAGAAAGCGCCACGCTTCCCGAAGGGAGAAAGGCGGACAGGTATCCGGTAAGCGGCAGGGT
CGGAACAGGAGAGCGCACGAGGGAGCTTCCAGGGGGAAACGCCTGGTATCTTTATAGTCCTGTCGGGTTT
CGCCACCTCTGACTTGAGCGTCGATTTTTGTGATGCTCGTCAGGGGGGCGGAGCCTATGGAAAAACGCCA
GCAACGCGGCCTTTTTACGGTTCCTGGCCTTTTGCTGGCCTTTTGCTCACATGTTCTTTCCTGCGTTATC
CCCTGATTCTGTGGATAACCGTATTACCGCCTTTGAGTGAGCTGATACCGCTCGCCGCAGCCGAACGACC
GAGCGCAGCGAGTCAGTGAGCGAGGAAGCGGAAGAGCGCCTGATGCGGTATTTTCTCCTTACGCATCTGT
GCGGTATTTCACACCGCAATGGTGCACTCTCAGTACAATCTGCTCTGATGCCGCATAGTTAAGCCAGTAT
ACACTCCGCTATCGCTACGTGACTGGGTCATGGCTGCGCCCCGACACCCGCCAACACCCGCTGACGCGCC
CTGACGGGCTTGTCTGCTCCCGGCATCCGCTTACAGACAAGCTGTGACCGTCTCCGGGAGCTGCATGTGT
CAGAGGTTTTCACCGTCATCACCGAAACGCGCGAGGCAGCTGCGGTAAAGCTCATCAGCGTGGTCGTGAA
GCGATTCACAGATGTCTGCCTGTTCATCCGCGTCCAGCTCGTTGAGTTTCTCCAGAAGCGTTAATGTCTG
GCTTCTGATAAAGCGGGCCATGTTAAGGGCGGTTTTTTCCTGTTTGGTCACTGATGCCTCCGTGTAAGGG
GGATTTCTGTTCATGGGGGTAATGATACCGATGAAACGAGAGAGGATGCTCACGATACGGGTTACTGATG
ATGAACATGCCCGGTTACTGGAACGTTGTGAGGGTAAACAACTGGCGGTATGGATGCGGCGGGACCAGAG
AAAAATCACTCAGGGTCAATGCCAGCGCTTCGTTAATACAGATGTAGGTGTTCCACAGGGTAGCCAGCAG
CATCCTGCGATGCAGATCCGGAACATAATGGTGCAGGGCGCTGACTTCCGCGTTTCCAGACTTTACGAAA
CACGGAAACCGAAGACCATTCATGTTGTTGCTCAGGTCGCAGACGTTTTGCAGCAGCAGTCGCTTCACGT
TCGCTCGCGTATCGGTGATTCATTCTGCTAACCAGTAAGGCAACCCCGCCAGCCTAGCCGGGTCCTCAAC
GACAGGAGCACGATCATGCGCACCCGTGGGGCCGCCATGCCGGCGATAATGGCCTGCTTCTCGCCGAAAC
GTTTGGTGGCGGGACCAGTGACGAAGGCTTGAGCGAGGGCGTGCAAGATTCCGAATACCGCAAGCGACAG
GCCGATCATCGTCGCGCTCCAGCGAAAGCGGTCCTCGCCGAAAATGACCCAGAGCGCTGCCGGCACCTGT
CCTACGAGTTGCATGATAAAGAAGACAGTCATAAGTGCGGCGACGATAGTCATGCCCCGCGCCCACCGGA
AGGAGCTGACTGGGTTGAAGGCTCTCAAGGGCATCGGTCGAGATCCCGGTGCCTAATGAGTGAGCTAACT
TACATTAATTGCGTTGCGCTCACTGCCCGCTTTCCAGTCGGGAAACCTGTCGTGCCAGCTGCATTAATGA
ATCGGCCAACGCGCGGGGAGAGGCGGTTTGCGTATTGGGCGCCAGGGTGGTTTTTCTTTTCACCAGTGAG
ACGGGCAACAGCTGATTGCCCTTCACCGCCTGGCCCTGAGAGAGTTGCAGCAAGCGGTCCACGCTGGTTT
GCCCCAGCAGGCGAAAATCCTGTTTGATGGTGGTTAACGGCGGGATATAACATGAGCTGTCTTCGGTATC
GTCGTATCCCACTACCGAGATATCCGCACCAACGCGCAGCCCGGACTCGGTAATGGCGCGCATTGCGCCC
AGCGCCATCTGATCGTTGGCAACCAGCATCGCAGTGGGAACGATGCCCTCATTCAGCATTTGCATGGTTT
GTTGAAAACCGGACATGGCACTCCAGTCGCCTTCCCGTTCCGCTATCGGCTGAATTTGATTGCGAGTGAG
ATATTTATGCCAGCCAGCCAGACGCAGACGCGCCGAGACAGAACTTAATGGGCCCGCTAACAGCGCGATT
TGCTGGTGACCCAATGCGACCAGATGCTCCACGCCCAGTCGCGTACCGTCTTCATGGGAGAAAATAATAC
TGTTGATGGGTGTCTGGTCAGAGACATCAAGAAATAACGCCGGAACATTAGTGCAGGCAGCTTCCACAGC
AATGGCATCCTGGTCATCCAGCGGATAGTTAATGATCAGCCCACTGACGCGTTGCGCGAGAAGATTGTGC
ACCGCCGCTTTACAGGCTTCGACGCCGCTTCGTTCTACCATCGACACCACCACGCTGGCACCCAGTTGAT
CGGCGCGAGATTTAATCGCCGCGACAATTTGCGACGGCGCGTGCAGGGCCAGACTGGAGGTGGCAACGCC
AATCAGCAACGACTGTTTGCCCGCCAGTTGTTGTGCCACGCGGTTGGGAATGTAATTCAGCTCCGCCATC
GCCGCTTCCACTTTTTCCCGCGTTTTCGCAGAAACGTGGCTGGCCTGGTTCACCACGCGGGAAACGGTCT
GATAAGAGACACCGGCATACTCTGCGACATCGTATAACGTTACTGGTTTCACATTCACCACCCTGAATTG
ACTCTCTTCCGGGCGCTATCATGCCATACCGCGAAAGGTTTTGCGCCATTCGATGGTGTCCGGGATCTCG
ACGCTCTCCCTTATGCGACTCCTGCATTAGGAAGCAGCCCAGTAGTAGGTTGAGGCCGTTGAGCACCGCC
GCCGCAAGGAATGGTGCATGCAAGGAGATGGCGCCCAACAGTCCCCCGGCCACGGGGCCTGCCACCATAC
CCACGCCGAAACAAGCGCTCATGAGCCCGAAGTGGCGAGCCCGATCTTCCCCATCGGTGATGTCGGCGAT
ATAGGCGCCAGCAACCGCACCTGTGGCGCCGGTGATGCCGGCCACGATGCGTCCGGCGTAGAGGATCGAG
ATCTCGATCCCGCGA
Features (pLannotate 1.2.2; 21 found; start..end, strand, type, name):
      4..22      +  promoter       T7 promoter: promoter for bacteriophage T7 RNA polymerase
     23..47      +  protein_bind   lac operator: The lac repressor binds to the lac operator to inhibit transcription in E. coli. This inhibition can be relieved by adding lactose or isopropyl-β-D-thiogalactopyranoside (IPTG). lac repressor encoded by lacI
     62..84      +  RBS            RBS: efficient ribosome binding site from bacteriophage T7 gene 10 (Olins and Rangwala, 1989)
     98..114     +  CDS            capTEV™ (fragment): composite tag for in vivo biotinylation, TEV protease cleavage, and 6xHis tagging
    167..185     +  CDS            TEV site (fragment): tobacco etch virus (TEV) protease recognition and cleavage site
    191..712     +  CDS            H-Ras (fragment) (sequence partly withheld): human small GTPase proto-oncoprotein
    722..739     +  CDS            9xHis (fragment): 9xHis affinity tag
    740..779     +  CDS            H-Ras (fragment): human small GTPase proto-oncoprotein
    808..855     +  terminator     T7 terminator: transcription terminator for bacteriophage T7 RNA polymerase
    892..1320    +  rep_origin     f1 ori (sequence partly withheld): f1 bacteriophage origin of replication; arrow indicates direction of (+) strand synthesis
   1373..1430    +  promoter       AmpR promoter (fragment): bla
   1439..2254    -  CDS            KanR: aminoglycoside phosphotransferase; aph(3')-Ia; confers resistance to kanamycin in bacteria or G418 (Geneticin®) in eukaryotes
   2376..2964    +  rep_origin     ori: high-copy-number ColE1/pMB1/pBR322/pUC origin of replication
   3150..3289    -  misc_feature   bom: basis of mobility region from pBR322
   3391..3582    -  CDS            rop: Rop protein, which maintains plasmids at low copy number; rop
   3599..3979    +  CDS            YPB1_ECOLX: Protein predicted: Swiss-Prot protein existence level 4. From Escherichia coli.
   4051..4342    -  CDS            TcR (fragment): tetracycline efflux protein; tet; confers resistance to tetracycline
   4357..4378    -  protein_bind   CAP binding site: CAP binding activates transcription in the presence of cAMP. E. coli catabolite activator protein
   4391..5473    -  CDS            lacI: lac repressor; lacI; The lac repressor binds to the lac operator to inhibit transcription in E. coli. This inhibition can be relieved by adding lactose or isopropyl-β-D-thiogalactopyranoside (IPTG).
   5474..5551    -  promoter       lacI promoter: lacI
   5559..5838    -  CDS            TcR (fragment): tetracycline efflux protein; tet; confers resistance to tetracycline
