[The description below was written by a language model from this plasmid's Addgene catalogue record and pLannotate feature annotations shown in this document.]
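Description:
pHBT-HRAS174 is a bacterial expression plasmid built on the Novagen pET24a backbone, about 5.9 kb in total, for producing a truncated human HRAS protein in E. coli. It is selected with kanamycin through an aminoglycoside phosphotransferase (KanR) gene and replicates from a pBR322-type ColE1 origin. The bom region and the rop gene are also present, which fits the low copy number given in the record. An f1 origin is carried as well, and short tetracycline-resistance fragments annotated around lacI appear to be pBR322-derived backbone remnants rather than a functional marker.

The expression cassette consists of a T7 promoter followed directly by a lac operator, the strong phage T7 gene 10 ribosome binding site, the coding region cloned between NdeI and XhoI, and a T7 terminator. The plasmid-borne lacI gene supplies repressor, so transcription is held off until it is induced with IPTG in a host that provides T7 RNA polymerase; the depositor recommends BL21(DE3). The encoded protein carries an N-terminal His6 tag for metal-affinity purification, an Avi tag that allows site-specific enzymatic biotinylation, and a TEV protease site for removing the tags, followed by HRAS residues 1–174, which lacks the C-terminal end of the protein. The feature table also marks a His-tag-like fragment just downstream of the HRAS coding region. This is probably the pET24a vector-encoded C-terminal His sequence, and the record does not say whether it is translated. The purpose field states only expression of the tagged protein. The associated publication concerns a pan-RAS monobody, so purified, biotinylatable HRAS would suit binding or selection work, though the record does not state this use.
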