Addgene plasmid #248049: pHBT-HRAS174
Purpose: To express His6 tag-Avi tag-TEV cleavage site-HRAS (residues 1-174) in E. coli, under the T7 promoter.
Depositing lab: Shohei Koide. Depositing organization: NYU Grossman School of Medicine. Publication: Inhibition of RAS-driven signaling and tumorigenesis with a pan-RAS monobody targeting the Switch I/II pocket. Wallon L, Khan I, Teng KW, Koide A, Zuberi M, Li J, Ketavarapu G, Traaseth NJ, O'Bryan JP, Koide S. Proc Natl Acad Sci U S A. 2022 Oct 25;119(43):e2204481119. doi: 10.1073/pnas.2204481119. Epub 2022 Oct 17. PubMed 36252024.
Backbone
  Vector backbone: pET24a
  Backbone manufacturer: Novagen
  Backbone size w/o insert (bp): 5233
  Total vector size (bp): 5858
  Vector type: Bacterial Expression
Growth in bacteria
  Bacterial resistance: Kanamycin, 30 μg/mL
  Growth temperature: 37°C
  Growth strain: DH5alpha
  Growth instructions: Depositing lab recommends using E. coli strain BL21(DE3) as a host for protein expression.
  Copy number: Low Copy
Gene/Insert
  Gene/Insert name: HRAS
  Species: H. sapiens (human)
  Insert size (bp): 625
  Mutation: includes aa 1-174 only
  Entrez Gene: HRAS (a.k.a. C-BAS/HAS, C-H-RAS, C-HA-RAS1, CTLO, H-RASIDX, HAMSV, HRAS1, RASH1, p21ras)
  Promoter: T7
  Tag / fusion protein: His6 tag-Avi tag-TEV cleavage site N-terminal to HRAS
  Cloning method: Restriction Enzyme; 5′ cloning site NdeI (not destroyed); 3′ cloning site XhoI (not destroyed)
  Sequencing primers: 5′ T7 promoter; 3′ T7 terminator
Terms and licenses: Academic/Nonprofit Terms; Industry Terms: Not Available to Industry
How to cite: pHBT-HRAS174 was a gift from Shohei Koide (Addgene plasmid # 248049 ; http://n2t.net/addgene:248049 ; RRID:Addgene_248049)
